Addgene plasmid #88872: pGEX_hDDX5_FL_D248N
Purpose: inducible expression of GST-DDX5 D248N in bacteria
Depositing lab: Dan Littman. Depositing organization: NYU Grossman School of Medicine. Publication: DDX5 and its associated lncRNA Rmrp modulate TH17 cell effector functions. Huang W, Thomas B, Flynn RA, Gavzy SJ, Wu L, Kim SV, Hall JA, Miraldi ER, Ng CP, Rigo F, Meadows S, Montoya NR, Herrera NG, Domingos AI, Rastinejad F, Myers RM, Fuller-Pace FV, Bonneau R, Chang HY, Acuto O, Littman DR. Nature. 2015 Dec 24;528(7583):517-22. doi: 10.1038/nature16193. Epub 2015 Dec 16. PubMed 26675721.
Backbone
  Vector backbone: pGEX4T1
  Backbone manufacturer: GE
  Backbone size w/o insert (bp): 4900
  Vector type: Bacterial Expression
Growth in bacteria
  Bacterial resistance: Ampicillin, 100 μg/mL
  Growth temperature: 37°C
  Growth strain: DH5alpha
  Copy number: High Copy
Gene/Insert
  Gene/Insert name: DDX5 (alt names: p68; DEAD-box helicase 5)
  Species: H. sapiens (human)
  Insert size (bp): 1845
  Mutation: D248N
  GenBank ID: 1655
  Entrez Gene: DDX5 (a.k.a. G17P1, HLR1, HUMP68, p68)
  Promoter: Tac
  Tag / fusion protein: GST (N terminal on backbone)
  Cloning method: Restriction Enzyme; 5′ cloning site NotI (not destroyed); 3′ cloning site SaII (not destroyed)
  Sequencing primers: 5′ pGEX5'; 3′ pGEX3'
Terms and licenses: Academic/Nonprofit Terms; Industry Terms: Not Available to Industry
How to cite: pGEX_hDDX5_FL_D248N was a gift from Dan Littman (Addgene plasmid # 88872 ; http://n2t.net/addgene:88872 ; RRID:Addgene_88872)
