[The description below was written by a language model from this plasmid's Addgene catalogue record and pLannotate feature annotations shown in this document.]
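Description:
pGEX_hDDX5_FL_D248N is a bacterial expression plasmid built on the pGEX4T1 backbone for IPTG-inducible production of full-length human DDX5 (p68, DEAD-box helicase 5) carrying a D248N substitution, fused at its N terminus to glutathione S-transferase. The sequenced plasmid is about 6.8 kb. It replicates in E. coli from a high-copy ColE1/pMB1-type origin and is selected with ampicillin through the β-lactamase gene and its own promoter. Short remnants of the pBR322 rop and bom regions, a lacZα segment with its lac promoter and operator, and a small fragment of an E. coli gene spanning the numbering origin are also annotated; these are backbone carry-over rather than functional parts of the expression cassette.

Expression is driven by the tac promoter, a strong trp/lac hybrid, followed by a lac operator. The plasmid also carries lacI with its own promoter, so the lac repressor holds transcription off until lactose or IPTG is added. Downstream sits the Schistosoma japonicum GST coding sequence, followed shortly afterwards by the roughly 1.8 kb DDX5 open reading frame, which the record says was inserted between NotI and SalI sites. The GST moiety allows the fusion protein to be captured on glutathione resin for purification or pull-down experiments. The record does not describe the functional consequence of D248N; this residue lies within the region of the conserved DEAD motif of this helicase family, so the mutant is likely intended as an enzymatically impaired comparison to wild-type protein. The associated publication concerns DDX5 and the lncRNA Rmrp in TH17 cell effector functions, suggesting use in in vitro biochemical assays of DDX5 interactions.
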