Features (pLannotate 1.2.2; 17 found; start..end, strand, type, name):
    183..211     +  promoter       tac promoter: strong E. coli promoter; hybrid between the trp and lac UV5 promoters
    219..235     +  protein_bind   lac operator: The lac repressor binds to the lac operator to inhibit transcription in E. coli. This inhibition can be relieved by adding lactose or isopropyl-β-D-thiogalactopyranoside (IPTG). lac repressor encoded by lacI
    258..911     +  CDS            GST26_SCHJA: Experimental evidence at protein level: Swiss-Prot protein existence level 1. GST isoenzymes appear to play a central role in the parasite detoxification system. Other functions are also suspected including a role in increasing the solubility of haematin in the parasite gut. From Schistosoma japonicum (Blood fluke).
    936..2774    +  CDS            DDX5: DDX5_HUMAN - Also known as G17P1, HELR, HLR1. Experimental evidence at protein level: Swiss-Prot protein existence level 1. Involved in the alternative regulation of pre-mRNA splicing; its RNA helicase activity is necessary for increasing tau exon 10 inclusion and occurs in a RBM4-dependent manner. Binds to the tau pre- mRNA in the stem-loop region downstream of exon 10. The rate of ATP hydrolysis is highly stimulated by single-stranded RNA. Involved in transcriptional regulation; the function is independent of the RNA helicase activity. Transcriptional coactivator for androgen receptor AR but
   2815..2854    +  CDS            rop (fragment): Rop protein, which maintains plasmids at low copy number; rop
   2956..2996    +  misc_feature   bom (fragment): basis of mobility region from pBR322
   3101..3205    +  promoter       AmpR promoter: bla
   3206..4066    +  CDS            AmpR: β-lactamase; bla; confers resistance to ampicillin, carbenicillin, and related antibiotics
   4237..4825    +  rep_origin     ori: high-copy-number ColE1/pMB1/pBR322/pUC origin of replication
   5011..5062    -  misc_feature   bom (fragment): basis of mobility region from pBR322
   5069..5146    +  promoter       lacI promoter: lacI
   5147..6229    +  CDS            lacI: lac repressor; lacI; The lac repressor binds to the lac operator to inhibit transcription in E. coli. This inhibition can be relieved by adding lactose or isopropyl-β-D-thiogalactopyranoside (IPTG).
   6242..6263    +  protein_bind   CAP binding site: CAP binding activates transcription in the presence of cAMP. E. coli catabolite activator protein
   6278..6308    +  promoter       lac promoter: promoter for the E. coli lac operon
   6316..6332    +  protein_bind   lac operator: The lac repressor binds to the lac operator to inhibit transcription in E. coli. This inhibition can be relieved by adding lactose or isopropyl-β-D-thiogalactopyranoside (IPTG). lac repressor encoded by lacI
   6352..6525    +  CDS            lacZα: LacZα fragment of β-galactosidase; lacZ fragment
   6789..107     -  CDS            yciV (fragment) (across the origin): RNAAM_ECOLI - Also known as trpH From Escherichia coli (strain K12).
>Addgene plasmid #88872 | pGEX_hDDX5_FL_D248N | addgene full sequence | sequence record 181029 | Addgene NGS Result
AGCTTATCGACTGCACGGTGCACCAATGCTTCTGGCGTCAGGCAGCCATCGGAAGCTGTGGTATGGCTGT
GCAGGTCGTAAATCACTGCATAATTCGTGTCGCTCAAGGCGCACTCCCGTTCTGGATAATGTTTTTTGCG
CCGACATCATAACGGTTCTGGCAAATATTCTGAAATGAGCTGTTGACAATTAATCATCGGCTCGTATAAT
GTGTGGAATTGTGAGCGGATAACAATTTCACACAGGAAACAGTATTCATGTCCCCTATACTAGGTTATTG
GAAAATTAAGGGCCTTGTGCAACCCACTCGACTTCTTTTGGAATATCTTGAAGAAAAATATGAAGAGCAT
TTGTATGAGCGCGATGAAGGTGATAAATGGCGAAACAAAAAGTTTGAATTGGGTTTGGAGTTTCCCAATC
TTCCTTATTATATTGATGGTGATGTTAAATTAACACAGTCTATGGCCATCATACGTTATATAGCTGACAA
GCACAACATGTTGGGTGGTTGTCCAAAAGAGCGTGCAGAGATTTCAATGCTTGAAGGAGCGGTTTTGGAT
ATTAGATACGGTGTTTCGAGAATTGCATATAGTAAAGACTTTGAAACTCTCAAAGTTGATTTTCTTAGCA
AGCTACCTGAAATGCTGAAAATGTTCGAAGATCGTTTATGTCATAAAACATATTTAAATGGTGATCATGT
AACCCATCCTGACTTCATGTTGTATGACGCTCTTGATGTTGTTTTATACATGGACCCAATGTGCCTGGAT
GCGTTCCCAAAATTAGTTTGTTTTAAAAAACGTATTGAAGCTATCCCACAAATTGATAAGTACTTGAAAT
CCAGCAAGTATATAGCATGGCCTTTGCAGGGCTGGCAAGCCACGTTTGGTGGTGGCGACCATCCTCCAAA
ATCGGATCTGGTTCCGCGTGGATCCTCGGGTTATTCGAGTGACCGAGACCGCGGCCGGGACCGAGGGTTT
GGTGCACCTCGATTTGGAGGAAGTAGGGCAGGGCCCTTATCTGGAAAGAAGTTTGGAAACCCTGGGGAGA
AATTAGTTAAAAAGAAGTGGAATCTTGATGAGCTGCCTAAATTTGAGAAGAATTTTTATCAAGAGCACCC
TGATTTGGCTAGGCGCACAGCACAAGAGGTGGAAACATACAGAAGAAGCAAGGAAATTACAGTTAGAGGT
CACAACTGCCCGAAGCCAGTTCTAAATTTTTATGAAGCCAATTTCCCTGCAAATGTCATGGATGTTATTG
CAAGACAGAATTTCACTGAACCCACTGCTATTCAAGCTCAGGGATGGCCAGTTGCTCTAAGTGGATTGGA
TATGGTTGGAGTGGCACAGACTGGATCTGGGAAAACATTGTCTTATTTGCTTCCTGCCATTGTCCACATC
AATCATCAGCCATTCCTAGAGAGAGGCGATGGGCCTATTTGTTTGGTGCTGGCACCAACTCGGGAACTGG
CCCAACAGGTGCAGCAAGTAGCTGCTGAATATTGTAGAGCATGTCGCTTGAAGTCTACTTGTATCTACGG
TGGTGCTCCTAAGGGACCACAAATACGTGATTTGGAGAGAGGTGTGGAAATCTGTATTGCAACACCTGGA
AGACTGATTGACTTTTTAGAGTGTGGAAAAACCAATCTGAGAAGAACAACCTACCTTGTCCTTAATGAAG
CAGATAGAATGCTTGATATGGGCTTTGAACCCCAAATAAGGAAGATTGTGGATCAAATAAGACCTGATAG
GCAAACTCTAATGTGGAGTGCGACTTGGCCAAAAGAAGTAAGACAGCTTGCTGAAGATTTCCTGAAAGAC
TATATTCATATAAACATTGGTGCACTTGAACTGAGTGCAAACCACAACATTCTTCAGATTGTGGATGTGT
GTCATGACGTAGAAAAGGATGAAAAACTTATTCGTCTAATGGAAGAGATCATGAGTGAGAAGGAGAATAA
AACCATTGTTTTTGTGGAAACCAAAAGAAGATGTGATGAGCTTACCAGAAAAATGAGGAGAGATGGGTGG
CCTGCCATGGGTATCCATGGTGACAAGAGTCAACAAGAGCGTGACTGGGTTCTAAATGAATTCAAACATG
GAAAAGCTCCTATTCTGATTGCTACAGATGTGGCCTCCAGAGGGCTAGATGTGGAAGATGTGAAATTTGT
CATCAATTATGACTACCCTAACTCCTCAGAGGATTATATTCATCGAATTGGAAGAACTGCTCGCAGTACC
AAAACAGGCACAGCATACACTTTCTTTACACCTAATAACATAAAGCAAGTGAGCGACCTTATCTCTGTGC
TTCGTGAAGCTAATCAAGCAATTAATCCCAAGTTGCTTCAGTTGGTCGAAGACAGAGGTTCAGGTCGTTC
CAGGGGTAGAGGAGGCATGAAGGATGACCGTCGGGACAGATACTCTGCGGGCAAAAGGGGTGGATTTAAT
ACCTTTAGAGACAGGGAAAATTATGACAGAGGTTACTCTAGCCTGCTTAAAAGAGATTTTGGGGCAAAAA
CTCAGAATGGTGTTTACAGTGCTGCAAATTACACCAATGGGAGCTTTGGAAGTAATTTTGTGTCTGCTGG
TATACAGACCAGTTTTAGGACTGGTAATCCAACAGGGACTTACCAGAATGGTTATGATAGCACTCAGCAA
TACGGAAGTAATGTTCCAAATATGCACAATGGTATGAACCAACAGGCATATGCATATCCTGCTACTGCAG
CTGCACCTATGATTGGTTATCCAATGCCAACAGGATATTCCCAATAAGTCGACTCGAGCGGCCGCATCGT
GACTGACTGACGATCTGCCTCGCGCGTTTCGGTGATGACGGTGAAAACCTCTGACACATGCAGCTCCCGG
AGACGGTCACAGCTTGTCTGTAAGCGGATGCCGGGAGCAGACAAGCCCGTCAGGGCGCGTCAGCGGGTGT
TGGCGGGTGTCGGGGCGCAGCCATGACCCAGTCACGTAGCGATAGCGGAGTGTATAATTCTTGAAGACGA
AAGGGCCTCGTGATACGCCTATTTTTATAGGTTAATGTCATGATAATAATGGTTTCTTAGACGTCAGGTG
GCACTTTTCGGGGAAATGTGCGCGGAACCCCTATTTGTTTATTTTTCTAAATACATTCAAATATGTATCC
GCTCATGAGACAATAACCCTGATAAATGCTTCAATAATATTGAAAAAGGAAGAGTATGAGTATTCAACAT
TTCCGTGTCGCCCTTATTCCCTTTTTTGCGGCATTTTGCCTTCCTGTTTTTGCTCACCCAGAAACGCTGG
TGAAAGTAAAAGATGCTGAAGATCAGTTGGGTGCACGAGTGGGTTACATCGAACTGGATCTCAACAGCGG
TAAGATCCTTGAGAGTTTTCGCCCCGAAGAACGTTTTCCAATGATGAGCACTTTTAAAGTTCTGCTATGT
GGCGCGGTATTATCCCGTGTTGACGCCGGGCAAGAGCAACTCGGTCGCCGCATACACTATTCTCAGAATG
ACTTGGTTGAGTACTCACCAGTCACAGAAAAGCATCTTACGGATGGCATGACAGTAAGAGAATTATGCAG
TGCTGCCATAACCATGAGTGATAACACTGCGGCCAACTTACTTCTGACAACGATCGGAGGACCGAAGGAG
CTAACCGCTTTTTTGCACAACATGGGGGATCATGTAACTCGCCTTGATCGTTGGGAACCGGAGCTGAATG
AAGCCATACCAAACGACGAGCGTGACACCACGATGCCTGCAGCAATGGCAACAACGTTGCGCAAACTATT
AACTGGCGAACTACTTACTCTAGCTTCCCGGCAACAATTAATAGACTGGATGGAGGCGGATAAAGTTGCA
GGACCACTTCTGCGCTCGGCCCTTCCGGCTGGCTGGTTTATTGCTGATAAATCTGGAGCCGGTGAGCGTG
GGTCTCGCGGTATCATTGCAGCACTGGGGCCAGATGGTAAGCCCTCCCGTATCGTAGTTATCTACACGAC
GGGGAGTCAGGCAACTATGGATGAACGAAATAGACAGATCGCTGAGATAGGTGCCTCACTGATTAAGCAT
TGGTAACTGTCAGACCAAGTTTACTCATATATACTTTAGATTGATTTAAAACTTCATTTTTAATTTAAAA
GGATCTAGGTGAAGATCCTTTTTGATAATCTCATGACCAAAATCCCTTAACGTGAGTTTTCGTTCCACTG
AGCGTCAGACCCCGTAGAAAAGATCAAAGGATCTTCTTGAGATCCTTTTTTTCTGCGCGTAATCTGCTGC
TTGCAAACAAAAAAACCACCGCTACCAGCGGTGGTTTGTTTGCCGGATCAAGAGCTACCAACTCTTTTTC
CGAAGGTAACTGGCTTCAGCAGAGCGCAGATACCAAATACTGTCCTTCTAGTGTAGCCGTAGTTAGGCCA
CCACTTCAAGAACTCTGTAGCACCGCCTACATACCTCGCTCTGCTAATCCTGTTACCAGTGGCTGCTGCC
AGTGGCGATAAGTCGTGTCTTACCGGGTTGGACTCAAGACGATAGTTACCGGATAAGGCGCAGCGGTCGG
GCTGAACGGGGGGTTCGTGCACACAGCCCAGCTTGGAGCGAACGACCTACACCGAACTGAGATACCTACA
GCGTGAGCTATGAGAAAGCGCCACGCTTCCCGAAGGGAGAAAGGCGGACAGGTATCCGGTAAGCGGCAGG
GTCGGAACAGGAGAGCGCACGAGGGAGCTTCCAGGGGGAAACGCCTGGTATCTTTATAGTCCTGTCGGGT
TTCGCCACCTCTGACTTGAGCGTCGATTTTTGTGATGCTCGTCAGGGGGGCGGAGCCTATGGAAAAACGC
CAGCAACGCGGCCTTTTTACGGTTCCTGGCCTTTTGCTGGCCTTTTGCTCACATGTTCTTTCCTGCGTTA
TCCCCTGATTCTGTGGATAACCGTATTACCGCCTTTGAGTGAGCTGATACCGCTCGCCGCAGCCGAACGA
CCGAGCGCAGCGAGTCAGTGAGCGAGGAAGCGGAAGAGCGCCTGATGCGGTATTTTCTCCTTACGCATCT
GTGCGGTATTTCACACCGCATAAATTCCGACACCATCGAATGGCGCAAAACCTTTCGCGGTATGGCATGA
TAGCGCCCGGAAGAGAGTCAATTCAGGGTGGTGAATGTGAAACCAGTAACGTTATACGATGTCGCAGAGT
ATGCCGGTGTCTCTTATCAGACCGTTTCCCGCGTGGTGAACCAGGCCAGCCACGTTTCTGCGAAAACGCG
GGAAAAAGTGGAAGCGGCGATGGCGGAGCTGAATTACATTCCCAACCGCGTGGCACAACAACTGGCGGGC
AAACAGTCGTTGCTGATTGGCGTTGCCACCTCCAGTCTGGCCCTGCACGCGCCGTCGCAAATTGTCGCGG
CGATTAAATCTCGCGCCGATCAACTGGGTGCCAGCGTGGTGGTGTCGATGGTAGAACGAAGCGGCGTCGA
AGCCTGTAAAGCGGCGGTGCACAATCTTCTCGCGCAACGCGTCAGTGGGCTGATCATTAACTATCCGCTG
GATGACCAGGATGCCATTGCTGTGGAAGCTGCCTGCACTAATGTTCCGGCGTTATTTCTTGATGTCTCTG
ACCAGACACCCATCAACAGTATTATTTTCTCCCATGAAGACGGTACGCGACTGGGCGTGGAGCATCTGGT
CGCATTGGGTCACCAGCAAATCGCGCTGTTAGCGGGCCCATTAAGTTCTGTCTCGGCGCGTCTGCGTCTG
GCTGGCTGGCATAAATATCTCACTCGCAATCAAATTCAGCCGATAGCGGAACGGGAAGGCGACTGGAGTG
CCATGTCCGGTTTTCAACAAACCATGCAAATGCTGAATGAGGGCATCGTTCCCACTGCGATGCTGGTTGC
CAACGATCAGATGGCGCTGGGCGCAATGCGCGCCATTACCGAGTCCGGGCTGCGCGTTGGTGCGGATATC
TCGGTAGTGGGATACGACGATACCGAAGACAGCTCATGTTATATCCCGCCGTTAACCACCATCAAACAGG
ATTTTCGCCTGCTGGGGCAAACCAGCGTGGACCGCTTGCTGCAACTCTCTCAGGGCCAGGCGGTGAAGGG
CAATCAGCTGTTGCCCGTCTCACTGGTGAAAAGAAAAACCACCCTGGCGCCCAATACGCAAACCGCCTCT
CCCCGCGCGTTGGCCGATTCATTAATGCAGCTGGCACGACAGGTTTCCCGACTGGAAAGCGGGCAGTGAG
CGCAACGCAATTAATGTAAGTTAGCTCACTCATTAGGCACCCCAGGCTTTACACTTTATGCTTCCGGCTC
GTATGTTGTGTGGAATTGTGAGCGGATAACAATTTCACACAGGAAACAGCTATGACCATGATTACGGATT
CACTGGCCGTCGTTTTACAACGTCGTGACTGGGAAAACCCTGGCGTTACCCAACTTAATCGCCTTGCAGC
ACATCCCCCTTTCGCCAGCTGGCGTAATAGCGAAGAGGCCCGCACCGATCGCCCTTCCCAACAGTTGCGC
AGCCTGAATGGCGAATGGCGCTTTGCCTGGTTTCCGGCACCAGAAGCGGTGCCGGAAAGCTGGCTGGAGT
GCGATCTTCCTGAGGCCGATACTGTCGTCGTCCCCTCAAACTGGCAGATGCACGGTTACGATGCGCCCAT
CTACACCAACGTGACCTATCCCATTACGGTCAATCCGCCGTTTGTTCCCACGGAGAATCCGACGGGTTGT
TACTCGCTCACATTTAATGTTGATGAAAGCTGGCTACAGGAAGGCCAGACGCGAATTATTTTTGATGGCG
TTGGAATT
